Addgene plasmid #18067: pMIK-Neo-mYes
Depositing lab: Marius Sudol. Depositing organization: Geisinger Health Center. Publication: Yes-associated protein and p53-binding protein-2 interact through their WW and SH3 domains. Espanel X, Sudol M. J Biol Chem. 2001 Apr 27. 276(17):14514-23. 10.1074/jbc.M008568200 PubMed 11278422.
Backbone
  Vector backbone: pMIK-Neo
  Backbone manufacturer: gift from Japan
  Backbone size w/o insert (bp): 6200
  Vector type: Mammalian Expression
  Selectable markers: Neomycin (select with G418)
Growth in bacteria
  Bacterial resistance: Ampicillin, 100 μg/mL
  Growth temperature: 37°C
  Growth strain: DH5alpha
  Copy number: High Copy
Gene/Insert
  Gene/Insert name: yes kinase (alt name: c-yes)
  Species: M. musculus (mouse)
  Insert size (bp): 1800
  GenBank ID: NM_009535
  Entrez Gene: Yes1 (a.k.a. Yes, p61-Yes)
  Cloning method: Restriction Enzyme; 5′ cloning site MluI (destroyed during cloning); 3′ cloning site MluI (destroyed during cloning)
  Sequencing primers: 5′ N/A
Resource information
  A portion of this plasmid was derived from a plasmid made by: The mouse "yes" cDNA gene was a gift from Dr. J. Bolen (Oncogene 1993, Volume 8, pages 713-719, the first author: Klages, S.
Terms and licenses: Academic/Nonprofit Terms; Industry Terms: Not Available to Industry
Depositor comments: The vector pMIK-Neo is a gift from Dr. Kazuo Maruyama of the University of Tokyo, Tokyo, Japan. The map of the vector will be sent with the DNA
How to cite: pMIK-Neo-mYes was a gift from Marius Sudol (Addgene plasmid # 18067 ; http://n2t.net/addgene:18067 ; RRID:Addgene_18067)
