[The description below was written by a language model from this plasmid's Addgene catalogue record.]
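Description:
pMIK-Neo-mYes is a mammalian expression plasmid that carries the mouse c-yes cDNA (Yes1, also known as p61-Yes) in the pMIK-Neo backbone. The backbone is listed at about 6.2 kb and the insert at about 1.8 kb, which gives a construct of roughly 8 kb. In bacteria it is maintained as a high-copy plasmid under ampicillin selection. A neomycin resistance marker allows G418 selection of transfected mammalian cells, so the plasmid can be used for stable line generation as well as transient expression. The origin of replication is not named in the record, and no feature table or map is included.

The insert encodes Yes, a non-receptor tyrosine kinase of the Src family. Like its relatives, it contains SH3 and SH2 protein-interaction domains alongside its catalytic domain. The cDNA was cloned by restriction enzyme methods into an MluI site, and the MluI sites on both the 5′ and 3′ sides were destroyed in the process, so the insert cannot be released with that enzyme. The record does not state which promoter drives expression of the insert, nor the polyadenylation signal. No epitope tags, fusion partners, or mutations are listed, which suggests an untagged, wild-type coding sequence, although the record does not say this explicitly.

The plasmid is associated with a study of how Yes-associated protein and p53-binding protein-2 interact through their WW and SH3 domains. This fits its use for expressing mouse Yes kinase in cultured mammalian cells to study its signalling and its binding partners. The record indicates it is distributed under academic and nonprofit terms only.
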