>Addgene plasmid #18067 | pMIK-Neo-mYes | addgene partial sequence | sequence record 23934 | mYes1-3 5'-TGGCATGGCGTATATTGAAA-3'
NNNNNNNNNNNATCTCCGAGCTGCTAATATTCTTGTAGGAGAAAATCTTATATGCAAAATAGCAGATTTT
GGCTTAGCAAGATTAATTGAAGACAATGAATACACGGCAAGACAAGGTGCAAAATTTCCAATCAAGTGGA
CAGCTCCTGAGGCTGCTCTGTATGGTCGATTTACAATAAAGTCAGATGTGTGGTCATTTGGAATTCTACA
GACAGAGCTGGTAACAAAAGGAAGAGTGCCATATCCAGGTATGGTAAACCGTGAAGTATTGGAACAAGTA
GAGCGGGGATACAGAATGCCTTGCCCCCAGGGCTGTCCCGAATCCCTCCATGAATTGATGAATCTTTGCT
GGAAGAAGGATCCTGATGAAAGACCAACATTTGAATATATTCAGTCCTTCTTGGAAGACTACTTCACTGC
TACAGAGCCACAGTACCAACCAGGAGAAAATTTATAACCCAAGTAACCTGTGTGCAGCGTCCAGCACAAT
GGATCTCGAGGGATCTTCCATACCTACCAGTTCTGCGCCTGCAGGTCGCGGCCGCTAGACTAGTCTAGAG
CTGTAAACGCCCCAGGCCATAAGGTGTAAACCTGTGATTGCGTGTGTGGTTAACGCCTTTGTTTGCTGAA
TGAGTTGATGTAAGTTTAATAAAGGGTGAGATAATGTTTAACTTGCANNNNNNNNNNNNNTGGGGNNGGG
NNNNNAAAGGNCNNNNNNNNNNNGAATTAATTTCCTCTTCCGCTTCCTCGCTCACTGACTCGCTGCGCTC
GGTCGTTCGN
